>Addgene plasmid #90196 | pIB185 | addgene full sequence | sequence record 177565 | Addgene NGS Result
GAAAAAGAAGTAATCAAAATTGTTAGAAGTGCCTATTCAGAAAACTATCAAGGGGCTAATAGGGAATACA
TTACCATTCTTTGCAAAGCTTGGGTATCAAGTGATTTAACCAGTAAAGATTTATTTGTCCGTCAAGGGTG
GTTTAAATTCAAGAAAAAAAGAAGCGAACGTCAACGTGTTCATTTGTCAGAATGGAAAGAAGATTTAATG
GCTTATATTAGCGAAAAAAGCGATGTATACAAGCCTTATTTAGTGACGACCAAAAAAGAGATTAGAGAAG
TGCTAGGCATTCCTGAACGGACATTAGATAAATTGCTGAAGGTACTGAAGGCGAATCAGGAAATTTTCTT
TAAGATTAAACCAGGAAGAAATGGTGGCATTCAACTTGCTAGTGTTAAATCATTGTTGCTATCGATCATT
AAAGTAAAAAAAGAAGAAAAAGAAAGCTATATAAAGGCGCTGACAAATTCTTTTGACTTAGAGCATACAT
TCATTCAAGAGACTTTAAACAAGCTAGCAGAACGCCCTAAAACGGACACACAACTCGATTTGTTTAGCTA
TGATACAGGCTGAAAATAAAACCCGCACTATGCCATTACATTTATATCTATGATACGTGTTTGTTTTTTC
TTTGCTGTTTAGCGAATGATTAGCAGAAATATACAGAGTAAGATTTTAATTAATTATTAGGGGGAGAAGG
AGAGAGTAGCCCGAAAACTTTTAGTTGGCTTGGACTGAACGAAGTGAGGGAAAGGCTACTAAAACGTCGA
GGGGCAGTGAGAGCGAAGCGAACACTTGATTTTTTAATTTTCTATCTTTTATAGGTCATTAGAGTATACT
TATTTGTCCTATAAACTATTTAGCAGCATAATAGATTTATTGAATAGGTCATTTAAGTTGAGCATATTAG
AGGAGGAAAATCTTGGAGAAATATTTGAAGAACCCGATTACATGGATTGGATTAGTTCTTGTGGTTACGT
GGTTTTTAACTAAAAGTAGTGAATTTTTGATTTTTGGTGTGTGTGTCTTGTTGTTAGTATTTGCTAGTCA
AAGTGATTAAATAGAATTTAAGGCTATTGGTGTTTATGGCTCTCTTGGTCGTCAGACTGATGGGCCCCTG
CAGAGGAGAGCTATGCGGGTTTTTTATTTTACATAATGATACATAATTTACCGAAACTTGCGGAACATAA
TTGAGGAATCATAGAATTTTGTCAAAATAATTTTATTGACAACGTCTTATTAACGTTGATATAATTTAAA
TTTTATTTGACAAAAATGGGCTCGTGTTGTACAATAAATGGATCCCCGCGGTACCCGGGAATTCTAGAGC
TCGAGATCTATCGATAAGCTTAAGTGATTAGTCAAAGAATGGTGATGACAATTGTATCGACCTGCAGCCA
AGCTTATCGATTCTAGACGCTCTTCCGCTTCCTCGCTCACTGACTCGCTGCGCTCGGTCGTTCGGCTGCG
GCGAGCGGTATCAGCTCACTCAAAGGCGGTAATACGGTTATCCACAGAATCAGGGGATAACGCAGGAAAG
AACATGTGAGCAAAAGGCCAGCAAAAGGCCAGGAACCGTAAAAAGGCCGCGTTGCTGGCGTTTTTCCATA
GGCTCCGCCCCCCTGACGAGCATCACAAAAATCGACGCTCAAGTCAGAGGTGGCGAAACCCGACAGGACT
ATAAAGATACCAGGCGTTTCCCCCTGGAAGCTCCCTCGTGCGCTCTCCTGTTCCGACCCTGCCGCTTACC
GGATACCTGTCCGCCTTTCTCCCTTCGGGAAGCGTGGCGCTTTCTCATAGCTCACGCTGTAGGTATCTCA
GTTCGGTGTAGGTCGTTCGCTCCAAGCTGGGCTGTGTGCACGAACCCCCCGTTCAGCCCGACCGCTGCGC
CTTATCCGGTAACTATCGTCTTGAGTCCAACCCGGTAAGACACGACTTATCGCCACTGGCAGCAGCCACT
GGTAACAGGATTAGCAGAGCGAGGTATGTAGGCGGTGCTACAGAGTTCTTGAAGTGGTGGCCTAACTACG
GCTACACTAGAAGAACAGTATTTGGTATCTGCGCTCTGCTGAAGCCAGTTACCTTCGGAAAAAGAGTTGG
TAGCTCTTGATCCGGCAAACAAACCACCGCTGGTAGCGGTGGTTTTTTTGTTTGCAAGCAGCAGATTACG
CGCAGAAAAAAAGGATCTCAAGAAGATCCTTTGATCTTTTCTACGGGGTCTGACGCTCAGTGGAACGAAA
ACTCACGTTAAGGGATTTTGGTCATGAGATTATCAAAAAGGATCTTCACCTAGATCCTTTTAAATTAAAT
CTAGAATCGATACGATTTTGAAGTGGCAACAGATAAAAAAAAGCAGTTTAAAATTGTTGCTGAACTTTTA
AAACAAGCAAATACAATCATTGTCGCAACAGATAGCGACAGAGAAGGCGAAAACATTGCCTGGTCGATCA
TTCATAAAGCAAATGCCTTTTCTAAAGATAAAACGTATAAAAGACTATGGATCAATAGTTTAGAAAAAGA
TGTGATCCGTAGCGGTTTTCAAAATTTGCAACCAGGAATGAATTACTATCCCTTTTATCAAGAAGCGCAC
AAAAAGAAAAACGAAATGATACACCAATCAGTGCAAAAAAAGATATAATGGGAGATAAGACGGTTCGTGT
TCGTGCTGACTTGCACCATATCATAAAAATCGAAACAGCAAAGAATGGCGGAAACGTAAAAGAAGTTATG
GAAATAAGACTTAGAAGCAAACTTAAGAGTGTGTTGATAGTGCAGTATCTTAAAATTTTGTATAATAGGA
ATTGAAGTTAAATTAGATGCTAAAAATTTGTAATTAAGAAGGAGTGATTACATGAACAAAAATATAAAAT
ATTCTCAAAACTTTTTAACGAGTGAAAAAGTACTCAACCAAATAATAAAACAATTGAATTTAAAAGAAAC
CGATACCGTTTACGAAATTGGAACAGGTAAAGGGCATTTAACGACGAAACTGGCTAAAATAAGTAAACAG
GTAACGTCTATTGAATTAGACAGTCATCTATTCAACTTATCGTCAGAAAAATTAAAACTGAATACTCGTG
TCACTTTAATTCACCAAGATATTCTACAGTTTCAATTCCCTAACAAACAGAGGTATAAAATTGTTGGGAG
TATTCCTTACCATTTAAGCACACAAATTATTAAAAAAGTGGTTTTTGAAAGCCATGCGTCTGACATCTAT
CTGATTGTTGAAGAAGGATTCTACAAGCGTACCTTGGATATTCACCGAACACTAGGGTTGCTCTTGCACA
CTCAAGTCTCGATTCAGCAATTGCTTAAGCTGCCAGCGGAATGCTTTCATCCTAAACCAAAAGTAAACAG
TGTCTTAATAAAACTTACCCGCCATACCACAGATGTTCCAGATAAATATTGGAAGCTATATACGTACTTT
GTTTCAAAATGGGTCAATCGAGAATATCGTCAACTGTTTACTAAAAATCAGTTTCATCAAGCAATGAAAC
ACGCCAAAGTAAACAATTTAAGTACCGTTACTTATGAGCAAGTATTGTCTATTTTTAATAGTTATCTATT
ATTTAACGGGAGGAAATAATTCTATGAGTCGCTTTTGTAAATTTGGAAAGTTACACGTTACTAAAGGGAA
TGTAGATAAATTATTAGGTATACTACTGACAGCTTCCAAGGAGCTAAAGAGGTCCCTAGCGCTCTTATCA
TGGGGAAGCTCGGATCATATGCAAGACAAAATAAACTCGCAACAGCACTTGGAGAAATGGGACGAATCGA
GAAAACCCTCTTTACGCTGGATTACATATCTAATAAAGCCGTAAGGAGACGGGTTCAAAAAGGTTTAAAT
AAAGGAGAAGCAATCAATGCATTAGCTAGAATTATATTTTTTGGACAACGTGGAGAATTTAGAGAACGTG
CTCTCCAAGACCAGTTACAAAGAGCTAGTGCACTAAACATAATTATTAACGCTATAAGTGTGTGGAACAC
TGTATATATGGAAAAAGCCGTAGAAGAATTAAAAGCAAGAGGAGAATTTAGAGAAGATTTAATGCCATAT
GCGTGGCCGTTAGGATGGGAACATATCAATTTTCTTGGAGAATACAAATTTGAAGGATTACATGACACTG
GGCAAATGAATTTACGTCCTTTACGTATAAAAGAGCCGTTTTATTCTTAATATAACGGCTCTTTTTATAG
AAAAAATCCTTAGCGTGGTTTTTTTCCGAAATGCTGGCGGTACCCCAAGAATTAGAAATGAGTAGATCAA
ATTATTCACGAATAGAATCAGGAAAATCAGATCCAACCATAAAAACACTAGAACAAATTGCAAAGTTAAC
TAACTCAACGCTAGTAGTGGATTTAATCCCAAATGAGCCAACAGAACCAGAACCAGAAACAGAATCAGAA
CAAGTAACATTGGATTTAGAAATGGAAGAAGAAAAAAGCAATGACTTCGTGTGAATAATGCACGAAATCG
TTGCTTATTTTTTTTAAAAGCGGTATACTAGATATAACGAAACAACGAACTGAATAGAAACGAAAAAAGA
GCCATGACACATTTATAAAATGTTTGACGACATTTTATAAATGCATAGCCCGATAAGATTGCCAAACCAA
CGCTTATCAGTTAGTCAGATGAACTCTTCCCTCGTAAGAAGTTATTTAATTAACTTTGTTTGAAGACGGT
ATATAACCGTACTATCATTATATAGGGAAATCAGAGAGTTTTCAAGTATCTAAGCTACTGAATTTAAGAA
TTGTTAAGCAATCAATCGGAAATCGTTTGATTGCTTTTTTTGTATTCATTTATAGAAGGTGGAGTTTGTA
TGAATCATGATGAATGTAAAACTTATATAAAAAATAGTTTATTGGAGATAAGAAAATTAGCAAATATCTA
TACACTAGAAACGTTTAAGAAAGAGTTAGAAAAGAGAAATATCTACTTAGAAACAAAATCAGATAAGTAT
TTTTCTTCGGAGGGGGAAGATTATATATATAAGTTAATAGAAAATAACAAAATAATTTATTCGATTAGTG
GAAAAAAATTGACTTATAAAGGAAAAAAATCTTTTTCAAAACATGCAATATTGAAACAGTTGAATGAAAA
AGCAAACCAAGTTAATTAAACAACCTATTTTATAGGATTTATAGGAAAGGAGAACAGCTGAATGAATATC
CCTTTTGTTGTAGAAACTGTGCTTCATGACGGCTTGTTAAAGTACAAATTTAAAAATAGTAAAATTCGCT
CAATCACTACCAAGCCAGGTAAAAGCAAAGGGGCTATTTTTGCGTATCGCTCAAAATCAAGCATGATTGG
CGGTCGTGGTGTTGTTCTGACTTCCGAGGAAGCGATTCAAGAAAATCAAGATACATTTACACATTGGACA
CCCAACGTTTATCGTTATGGAACGTATGCAGACGAAAACCGTTCATACACGAAAGGACATTCTGAAAACA
ATTTAAGACAAATCAATACCTTCTTTATTGATTTTGATATTCACACGGCAAAAGAAACTATTTCAGCAAG
CGATATTTTAACAACCGCTATTGATTTAGGTTTTATGCCTACTATGATTATCAAATCTGATAAAGGTTAT
CAAGCATATTTTGTTTTAGAAACGCCAGTCTATGTGACTTCAAAATCAGAATTTAAATCTGTCAAAGCAG
CCAAAATAATTTCGCAAAATATCCGAGAATATTTTGGAAAGTCTTTGCCAGTTGATCTAACGTGTAATCA
TTTTGGTATTGCTCGCATACCAAGAACGGACAATGTAGAATTTTTTGATCCTAATTACCGTTATTCTTTC
AAAGAATGGCAAGATTGGTCTTTCAAACAAACAGATAATAAGGGCTTTACTCGTTCAAGTCTAACGGTTT
TAAGCGGTACAGAAGGCAAAAAACAAGTAGATGAACCCTGGTTTAATCTCTTATTGCACGAAACGAAATT
TTCAGGAGAAAAGGGTTTAATAGGGCGTAATAACGTCATGTTTACCCTCTCTTTAGCCTACTTTAGTTCA
GGCTATTCAATCGAAACGTGCGAATATAATATGTTTGAGTTTAATAATCGATTAGATCAACCCTTAGAA
Features (pLannotate 1.2.2; 5 found; start..end, strand, type, name):
   1603..2191    -  rep_origin     ori: high-copy-number ColE1/pMB1/pBR322/pUC origin of replication
   2852..3586    +  CDS            erm: ERM_STREE - Experimental evidence at protein level: Swiss-Prot protein existence level 1. This protein produces a dimethylation of the adenine residue at position 2085 in 23S rRNA, resulting in reduced affinity between ribosomes and macrolide-lincosamide-streptogramin B antibiotics. From Streptococcus pneumoniae.
   3653..4177    +  CDS            tnpA (fragment): TNPA_BACTU - Protein inferred from homology: Swiss-Prot protein existence level 3. Required for transposition of transposon Tn4430. From Bacillus thuringiensis.
   4246..4461    +  CDS            copR (fragment): COPR_STRAG - Protein predicted: Swiss-Prot protein existence level 4. Involved in copy control of plasmid pIP501. From Streptococcus agalactiae.
   5172..570     +  CDS            repS (across the origin): REPS_STRPY - Protein predicted: Swiss-Prot protein existence level 4. Essential for replication. From Streptococcus pyogenes.
