[The description below was written by a language model from this plasmid's Addgene catalogue record and pLannotate feature annotations shown in this document.]
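Description:
pIB185 is an empty-backbone shuttle plasmid of about 6.1 kb that replicates in both Escherichia coli and streptococci. It is designed for expressing cloned genes in streptococci such as Streptococcus mutans. It belongs to the pAMβ1/pOri23 family of vectors and is described as a theta-replicating plasmid, a replication mode generally associated with better structural stability in Gram-positive hosts than rolling-circle replication. The annotated sequence fits this dual-host design. A ColE1/pMB1-type origin supports propagation in E. coli. A full-length repS-like replication gene spans the numbering origin of the circular record, and together with a fragment resembling the copR copy-control gene of the related plasmid pIP501 it represents the Gram-positive replicon. A short transposase-like (tnpA) fragment is also detected and is probably a remnant carried over from the parental plasmids rather than a functional element. The catalogue lists the plasmid as low copy, even though the automated annotation labels the ColE1-type origin as high copy.

Selection in both hosts relies on a single erm gene. It encodes a 23S rRNA adenine methyltransferase that confers resistance to erythromycin and other macrolide-lincosamide-streptogramin B antibiotics.

The expression module consists of the Pveg promoter, a strong constitutive promoter originally from Bacillus subtilis, followed by a multiple cloning site designated MCS-A. Neither element was picked up by the automated feature table, so their positions are not documented here. The backbone carries no insert and no N- or C-terminal tags, so a cloned gene is expressed in native form. The plasmid is typically used for complementation and constitutive expression studies in streptococcal genetics.
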