Addgene plasmid #90196: pIB185
Purpose: (Empty Backbone) E. coli - Streptococci shuttle plasmid for gene expression in streptococci with Pveg promoter
Depositing lab: Indranil Biswas. Depositing organization: University of Kansas Medical Center. Publication: Shuttle expression plasmids for genetic studies in Streptococcus mutans. Biswas I, Jha JK, Fromm N. Microbiology. 2008 Aug;154(Pt 8):2275-82. doi: 10.1099/mic.0.2008/019265-0. PubMed 18667560.
Backbone
  Vector backbone: pAMB1 (pORI23)
  Backbone manufacturer: Philippe Moreillon (PMID 10816506)
  Backbone size (bp): 6000
  Vector type: Bacterial Expression
  Tag / fusion protein: None (N terminal on backbone); None (C terminal on backbone)
Growth in bacteria
  Bacterial resistance: Erythromycin, 200 μg/mL
  Growth temperature: 37°C
  Growth strain: DH5alpha
  Copy number: Low Copy
Gene/Insert
  Gene/Insert name: None
  Tag / fusion protein: None (N terminal on backbone); None (C terminal on backbone)
Resource information
  A portion of this plasmid was derived from a plasmid made by: This theta vector contains Pveg and MCS-A. The backbone of this vector is based on pJRS1315-Dr. June Scott (Emory University) and pOri23-Dr. Philippe Moreillon (Centre Hospitalier Universitaire Vaudois) with additional components from pEU308- Dr. June Scott (Emory University).
Terms and licenses: Academic/Nonprofit Terms; Industry Terms: Not Available to Industry
How to cite: pIB185 was a gift from Indranil Biswas (Addgene plasmid # 90196 ; http://n2t.net/addgene:90196 ; RRID:Addgene_90196)
